>Addgene plasmid #236489 | pAPInt-mCherry-Hyg | addgene full sequence | sequence record 468393 | Addgene NGS Result
AAAAAAAATAAGTGTATACAAATTTTAAAGTGACTCTTAGGTTTTAAAACGAAAATTCTTATTCTTGAGT
AACTCTTTCCTGTAGGTCAGGTTGCTTTCTCAGGTATAGTATGAGGTCGCTCTTATTGACCACACCTCTA
CCGGCAGATCCGCTAGGGATAACAGGGTGGTGCGGGTGAAAGGTCTTGGTCAAGTCGCAAAGTGTTTGTG
AAAAAGACGTAGCGGGGGAAGCGCACACACGCCCGCCTTTTATAGACGAAGCTTCGAGCAGGTCATTTAA
CGATGCTTAGTAGCAATATACAATAAAGCCTAATTGGGACTAATTACGGTCACGTGAAAAACTCACCATG
TAGCCTTTTATGGAAATATTGTACACGCTACTAAGCCACTGTAATATCGGCCTCATCGTCTCCGCTTGGA
GCATAAAAGGCGACGCTCCTCGCCATTCCCCCAAGTCGTTTTCCGTATTCTGCTACGCTTCAAGCTTTGA
CGTTTCTCTTCAAGACTCACTCACGACCCTCTCTCTCACGCACACCTTACACAGCAGAATTCATGGGTAA
AAAGCCTGAACTCACCGCGACGTCTGTCGAGAAGTTTCTGATCGAAAAGTTCGACAGCGTCTCCGACCTG
ATGCAGCTCTCGGAGGGCGAAGAATCTCGTGCTTTCAGCTTCGATGTAGGAGGGCGTGGATATGTCCTGC
GGGTAAATAGCTGCGCCGATGGTTTCTACAAAGATCGTTATGTTTATCGGCACTTTGCATCGGCCGCGCT
CCCGATTCCGGAAGTGCTTGACATTGGGGAATTCAGCGAGAGCCTGACCTATTGCATCTCCCGCCGTGCA
CAGGGTGTCACGTTGCAAGACCTGCCTGAAACCGAACTGCCCGCTGTTCTGCAGCCGGTCGCGGAGGCCA
TGGATGCGATCGCTGCGGCCGATCTTAGCCAGACGAGCGGGTTCGGCCCATTCGGACCGCAAGGAATCGG
TCAATACACTACATGGCGTGATTTCATATGCGCGATTGCTGATCCCCATGTGTATCACTGGCAAACTGTG
ATGGACGACACCGTCAGTGCGTCCGTCGCGCAGGCTCTCGATGAGCTGATGCTTTGGGCCGAGGACTGCC
CCGAAGTCCGGCACCTCGTGCACGCGGATTTCGGCTCCAACAATGTCCTGACGGACAATGGCCGCATAAC
AGCGGTCATTGACTGGAGCGAGGCGATGTTCGGGGATTCCCAATACGAGGTCGCCAACATCTTCTTCTGG
AGGCCGTGGTTGGCTTGTATGGAGCAGCAGACGCGCTACTTCGAGCGGAGGCATCCGGAGCTTGCAGGAT
CGCCGCGGCTCCGGGCGTATATGCTCCGCATTGGTCTTGACCAACTCTATCAGAGCTTGGTTGACGGCAA
TTTCGATGATGCAGCTTGGGCGCAGGGTCGATGCGACGCAATCGTCCGATCCGGAGCCGGGACTGTCGGG
CGTACACAAATCGCCCGCAGAAGCGCGGCCGTCTGGACCGATGGCTGTGTAGAAGTACTCGCCGATAGTG
GAAACCGACGCCCCAGCACTCGTCCGAGGGCAAAGGAATAATCAGTACTGACAATAAAAAGATTCTTGTT
TTCAAGAACTTGTCATTTGTATAGTTTTTTTATATTGTAGTTGTTCTATTTTAATCAAATGTTAGCGTGA
TTTATATTTTTTTTCGCCTCGACATCATCTGCCCAGATGCGAAGTTAAGTGCGCAGAAAGTAATATCATG
CGTCAATCGTATGTGAATGCTGGTCGCTATACTGCAGATCCACTAGTGGCCTATGCGGCCGCGGATCTGC
CGGTCTCCCTATAGTGAGTCGTATTAATTTCGATAAGCCAGGTTAACCTGCATTAATGAATCGGCCAACG
CGCGGGGAGAGGCGGTTTGCGTATTGGGCGCTCTTCCGCTTCCTCGCTCACTGACTCGCTGCGCTCGGTC
GTTCGGCTGCGGCGAGCGGTATCAGCTCACTCAAAGGCGGTAATACGGTTATCCACAGAATCAGGGGATA
ACGCAGGAAAGAACATGTGAGCAAAAGGCCAGCAAAAGGCCAGGAACCGTAAAAAGGCCGCGTTGCTGGC
GTTTTTCCATAGGCTCCGCCCCCCTGACGAGCATCACAAAAATCGACGCTCAAGTCAGAGGTGGCGAAAC
CCGACAGGACTATAAAGATACCAGGCGTTTCCCCCTGGAAGCTCCCTCGTGCGCTCTCCTGTTCCGACCC
TGCCGCTTACCGGATACCTGTCCGCCTTTCTCCCTTCGGGAAGCGTGGCGCTTTCTCATAGCTCACGCTG
TAGGTATCTCAGTTCGGTGTAGGTCGTTCGCTCCAAGCTGGGCTGTGTGCACGAACCCCCCGTTCAGCCC
GACCGCTGCGCCTTATCCGGTAACTATCGTCTTGAGTCCAACCCGGTAAGACACGACTTATCGCCACTGG
CAGCAGCCACTGGTAACAGGATTAGCAGAGCGAGGTATGTAGGCGGTGCTACAGAGTTCTTGAAGTGGTG
GCCTAACTACGGCTACACTAGAAGAACAGTATTTGGTATCTGCGCTCTGCTGAAGCCAGTTACCTTCGGA
AAAAGAGTTGGTAGCTCTTGATCCGGCAAACAAACCACCGCTGGTAGCGGTGGTTTTTTTGTTTGCAAGC
AGCAGATTACGCGCAGAAAAAAAGGATCTCAAGAAGATCCTTTGATCTTTTCTACGGGGTCTGACGCTCA
GTGGAACGAAAACTCACGTTAAGGGATTTTGGTCATGAGATTATCAAAAAGGATCTTCACCTAGATCCTT
TTAAATTAAAAATGAAGTTTTAAATCAATCTAAAGTATATATGAGTAAACTTGGTCTGACAGTTACCAAT
GCTTAATCAGTGAGGCACCTATCTCAGCGATCTGTCTATTTCGTTCATCCATAGTTGCCTGACTCCCCGT
CGTGTAGATAACTACGATACGGGAGGGCTTACCATCTGGCCCCAGTGCTGCAATGATACCGCGAGACCCA
CGCTCACCGGCTCCAGATTTATCAGCAATAAACCAGCCAGCCGGAAGGGCCGAGCGCAGAAGTGGTCCTG
CAACTTTATCCGCCTCCATCCAGTCTATTAATTGTTGCCGGGAAGCTAGAGTAAGTAGTTCGCCAGTTAA
TAGTTTGCGCAACGTTGTTGCCATTGCTACAGGCATCGTGGTGTCACGCTCGTCGTTTGGTATGGCTTCA
TTCAGCTCCGGTTCCCAACGATCAAGGCGAGTTACATGATCCCCCATGTTGTGCAAAAAAGCGGTTAGCT
CCTTCGGTCCTCCGATCGTTGTCAGAAGTAAGTTGGCCGCAGTGTTATCACTCATGGTTATGGCAGCACT
GCATAATTCTCTTACTGTCATGCCATCCGTAAGATGCTTTTCTGTGACTGGTGAGTACTCAACCAAGTCA
TTCTGAGAATAGTGTATGCGGCGACCGAGTTGCTCTTGCCCGGCGTCAATACGGGATAATACCGCGCCAC
ATAGCAGAACTTTAAAAGTGCTCATCATTGGAAAACGTTCTTCGGGGCGAAAACTCTCAAGGATCTTACC
GCTGTTGAGATCCAGTTCGATGTAACCCACTCGTGCACCCAACTGATCTTCAGCATCTTTTACTTTCACC
AGCGTTTCTGGGTGAGCAAAAACAGGAAGGCAAAATGCCGCAAAAAAGGGAATAAGGGCGACACGGAAAT
GTTGAATACTCATACTCTTCCTTTTTCAATATTATTGAAGCATTTATCAGGGTTATTGTCTCATGAGCGG
ATACATATTTGAATGTATTTAGAAAAATAAACAAATAGGGGTTCCGCGCACATTTCCCCGAAAAGTGCCA
CCTGACGTCTAAGAAACCATTATTATCATGACATTAACCTATAAAAATAGGCGTATCACGAGGCCCTTTC
GTCTCGCGCGTTTCGGTGATGACGGTGAAAACCTCTGACACATGCAGCTCCCGGAGACGGTCACAGCTTG
TCTGTAAGCGGATGCCGGGAGCAGACAAGCCCGTCAGGGCGCGTCAGCGGGTGTTGGCGGGTGTCGGGGC
TGGCTTAACTATGCGGCATCAGAGCAGATTGTACTGAGAGTGCACCATATGGACATATTGTCGTTAGAAC
GCGGCTACAATTAATACATAACCTTATGTATCATACACATACGATTTAGGTGACACTATAGAACGCGGCC
GCCAGCTGAAGCTTCGTACGCTGCAGGTCGACGGATCGGTGACGGTGCTGGTTCTGGTTCTATGGTCTCT
AAGGGCGAGGAGGACAACATGGCCATCATCAAGGAGTTCATGCGCTTCAAGGTCCACATGGAGGGCTCTG
TCAACGGCCACGAGTTCGAGATCGAGGGCGAGGGCGAGGGCCGCCCTTACGAGGGCACCCAAACCGCCAA
GCTCAAGGTCACCAAGGGCGGCCCTCTCCCTTTCGCCTGGGACATCCTCTCTCCTCAATTCATGTACGGC
TCTAAGGCCTACGTCAAGCACCCTGCCGACATCCCTGACTACCTCAAGCTCTCTTTCCCTGAGGGCTTCA
AGTGGGAGCGCGTCATGAACTTCGAGGACGGCGGCGTCGTCACCGTCACCCAAGACTCTTCTCTCCAAGA
CGGCGAGTTCATCTACAAGGTCAAGCTCCGCGGCACCAACTTCCCTTCTGACGGCCCTGTCATGCAAAAG
AAGACCATGGGCTGGGAGGCCTCTTCTGAGCGCATGTACCCTGAGGACGGCGCCCTCAAGGGCGAGATCA
AGCAACGCCTCAAGCTCAAGGACGGCGGCCACTACGACGCCGAGGTCAAGACCACCTACAAGGCCAAGAA
GCCTGTCCAACTCCCTGGCGCCTACAACGTCAACATCAAGCTCGACATCACCTCTCACAACGAGGACTAC
ACCATCGTCGAGCAATACGAGCGCGCCGAGGGCCGCCACTCTACCGGCGGCATGGACGAGCTCTACAAGT
GAGCGCCACTTCTAAATAAGCGAATTTCTTATGATTTATGATTTTTATTATTAAATAAGTTAT
Features (pLannotate 1.2.2; 12 found; start..end, strand, type, name):
    559..1580    +  CDS            HygR (fragment): aminoglycoside phosphotransferase from E. coli; aph(4)-Ia; confers resistance to hygromycin
   1587..1784    +  terminator     TEF terminator: Ashbya gossypii TEF terminator
   1828..1846    -  promoter       T7 promoter: promoter for bacteriophage T7 RNA polymerase
   1868..1921    -  CDS            lacI (fragment): lac repressor; lacI; The lac repressor binds to the lac operator to inhibit transcription in E. coli. This inhibition can be relieved by adding lactose or isopropyl-β-D-thiogalactopyranoside (IPTG).
   2104..2692    -  rep_origin     ori: high-copy-number ColE1/pMB1/pBR322/pUC origin of replication
   2863..3723    -  CDS            AmpR: β-lactamase; bla; confers resistance to ampicillin, carbenicillin, and related antibiotics
   3724..3828    -  promoter       AmpR promoter: bla
   3923..3958    +  CDS            rop (fragment): Rop protein, which maintains plasmids at low copy number; rop
   4060..4111    +  misc_feature   bom (fragment): basis of mobility region from pBR322
   4174..4192    +  promoter       SP6 promoter: promoter for bacteriophage SP6 RNA polymerase
   4262..4969    +  CDS            mCherry: mCherry is a basic (constitutively fluorescent) red fluorescent protein published in 2004, derived from Discosoma sp.. It is reported to be a very rapidly-maturing monomer with low acid sensitivity.
   4990..144     +  terminator     ADH1 terminator (across the origin): S. cerevisiae ADH1; transcription terminator for the S. cerevisiae alcohol dehydrogenase 1 (ADH1) gene
