[The description below was written by a language model from this plasmid's Addgene catalogue record and pLannotate feature annotations shown in this document.]
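Description:
pAPInt-mCherry-Hyg is a pFA6a-derived integration template plasmid built for genetic engineering of the black yeast-like fungus Aureobasidium pullulans. It is catalogued as a yeast expression vector, but its stated role is to supply a cassette for deleting endogenous genes or tagging them at the C-terminus with mCherry, with transformants selected on hygromycin. In E. coli it is maintained at high copy through a ColE1/pUC-type origin and selected with ampicillin via the β-lactamase gene and its native promoter. Short fragments annotated as lacI, rop and bom appear to be non-functional backbone remnants, and no fungal replication origin is annotated, consistent with use by chromosomal integration.

The payload follows the modular layout typical of the pFA6a series. An mCherry coding sequence, codon optimized for A. pullulans, has no dedicated promoter annotated upstream. This fits its purpose as an in-frame fusion partner expressed from the promoter of the targeted gene. It is followed by the S. cerevisiae ADH1 terminator, which spans the sequence origin. Downstream lies the hygromycin phosphotransferase gene (annotated as a near full-length fragment) ending in the Ashbya gossypii TEF terminator. An unannotated stretch of roughly 400 nt sits between the ADH1 terminator and HygR, and it presumably contains the marker's promoter, though the record does not identify it. SP6 and T7 promoters flank the cassette and are standard backbone landmarks. In pFA6a-style systems the whole tag-plus-marker module, or the marker alone for deletions, is typically joined to homology arms matching the target locus to direct integration. The record does not describe the specific procedure.
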