Addgene plasmid #236489: pAPInt-mCherry-Hyg
Purpose: Plasmid for deleting or C-terminally tagging endogenous genes with mCherry and selection on Hyg.
Depositing lab: Daniel Lew. Depositing organization: Massachusetts Institute of Technology. Publication: Optimized vectors for genetic engineering of Aureobasidium pullulans. Colarusso AV, Williams AM, Gladfelter AS, Wirshing ACE, Lew DJ. Mol Biol Cell. 2025 Jun 1;36(6):mr5. doi: 10.1091/mbc.E25-02-0059. Epub 2025 Apr 9. PubMed 40202829.
Backbone
  Vector backbone: pFA6A
  Vector type: Yeast Expression
  Selectable markers: Hygromycin
Growth in bacteria
  Bacterial resistance: Ampicillin, 100 μg/mL
  Growth temperature: 37°C
  Growth strain: DH5alpha
  Copy number: High Copy
Gene/Insert
  Gene/Insert name: mCherry
  Species: Aureobasidium pullulans
  Mutation: Codon optimized for A. pullulans
  Cloning method: Gibson Cloning
Terms and licenses: Academic/Nonprofit Terms; Industry Terms: Not Available to Industry
How to cite: pAPInt-mCherry-Hyg was a gift from Daniel Lew (Addgene plasmid # 236489 ; http://n2t.net/addgene:236489 ; RRID:Addgene_236489)
